Addgene plasmid #64612: beta-catenin (S33A, S37A, T41A, S45A)-pcw107
Purpose: when used to produce lentivirus, express physiological levels of insert
Depositing lab: David Sabatini & Kris Wood. Depositing organization: Whitehead Institute for Biomedical Research. Publication: Systematic identification of signaling pathways with potential to confer anticancer drug resistance. Martz CA, Ottina KA, Singleton KR, Jasper JS, Wardell SE, Peraza-Penton A, Anderson GR, Winter PS, Wang T, Alley HM, Kwong LN, Cooper ZA, Tetzlaff M, Chen PL, Rathmell JC, Flaherty KT, Wargo JA, McDonnell DP, Sabatini DM, Wood KC. Sci Signal. 2014 Dec 23;7(357):ra121. doi: 10.1126/scisignal.aaa1877. PubMed 25538079.
Backbone
  Vector backbone: pcw107 (V5)
  Backbone manufacturer: John Doench/Kathleen Ottina
  Backbone size w/o insert (bp): 9240
  Vector type: Lentiviral
  Selectable markers: Puromycin
Growth in bacteria
  Bacterial resistance: Ampicillin, 100 μg/mL
  Growth temperature: 37°C
  Growth strain: Stbl3
  Copy number: Unknown
Gene/Insert
  Gene/Insert name: Ctnnb1 (alt name: NM_001165902.1)
  Species: M. musculus (mouse)
  Insert size (bp): 2346
  Mutation: S33A, S37A, T41A, S45A
  Entrez Gene: Ctnnb1 (a.k.a. Bfc, Catnb, Mesc)
  Promoter: PGK
  Cloning method: Gateway Cloning
  Sequencing primers: 5′ hPGK-F; 3′ WPRE-R
Resource information
  A portion of this plasmid was derived from a plasmid made by: Tannishtha Reya (Addgene plasmid # 14717)
Terms and licenses: Academic/Nonprofit Terms; Industry Terms: Not Available to Industry
Depositor comments: AAAT (N-term barcode, 17 nt upstream of CDS start). Working name: CTK-E1-STOP. Please note that beta-catenin has a stop codon, so it is not expressed with a V5 tag.
How to cite: beta-catenin (S33A, S37A, T41A, S45A)-pcw107 was a gift from David Sabatini & Kris Wood (Addgene plasmid # 64612 ; http://n2t.net/addgene:64612 ; RRID:Addgene_64612)
