[The description below was written by a language model from this plasmid's Addgene catalogue record and pLannotate feature annotations shown in this document.]
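Description:
beta-catenin (S33A, S37A, T41A, S45A)-pcw107 is a lentiviral expression plasmid built on the pcw107 (V5) backbone that carries mouse Ctnnb1 with four N-terminal serine/threonine residues changed to alanine. These are the positions phosphorylated by the destruction complex (CSNK1A1 and GSK3B) to mark beta-catenin for ubiquitination and proteasomal degradation, so the substitutions are expected to give a stabilised protein that acts as a constitutive activator of canonical Wnt/TCF-LEF signalling. The open reading frame was introduced by Gateway cloning and is flanked by attB1 and attB2 remnants. It is transcribed from the human PGK promoter, a moderate-strength promoter consistent with the stated aim of near-physiological expression levels. A V5 epitope lies just downstream of attB2, but the depositor notes that the insert keeps its own stop codon, so the protein is untagged. A short barcode sits just upstream of the coding sequence, and a WPRE follows the cassette to enhance transcript processing and expression.

The viral framework is that of a third-generation, self-inactivating HIV-1 vector. An RSV promoter drives a truncated 5' LTR, followed by the Ψ packaging signal with a partial gag sequence, the RRE for Rev-dependent export, a cPPT/CTS, and a ΔU3 3' LTR with an SV40 polyadenylation signal beyond it. Upstream of the PGK cassette, an SV40 early promoter drives puromycin N-acetyltransferase for selection of transduced mammalian cells. In bacteria the plasmid is maintained through a high-copy ColE1/pUC origin and ampicillin resistance, and an f1 origin is also present. The annotated sequence is about 10 kb, shorter than the sum of the catalogued backbone and insert sizes, presumably because Gateway recombination replaces a backbone cassette. The construct comes from a study that screened signalling pathways for their ability to confer resistance to anticancer drugs.
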