Features (pLannotate 1.2.2; 32 found; start..end, strand, type, name):
      1..501     +  promoter       hPGK promoter: human phosphoglycerate kinase 1 promoter
    523..540     +  protein_bind   attB1 (fragment): mutant version of attB; core recombination site for the Gateway® BP reaction BP Clonase™
    564..2906    +  CDS            Ctnnb1 (sequence partly withheld): CTNB1_MOUSE - Also known as Catnb. Experimental evidence at protein level: Swiss-Prot protein existence level 1. Key downstream component of the canonical Wnt signaling pathway (PubMed:15132997). In the absence of Wnt, forms a complex with AXIN1, AXIN2, APC, CSNK1A1 and GSK3B that promotes phosphorylation on N-terminal Ser and Thr residues and ubiquitination of CTNNB1 via BTRC and its subsequent degradation by the proteasome. In the presence of Wnt ligand, CTNNB1 is not ubiquitinated and accumulates in the nucleus, where it acts as a coactivator for transcription factors of the TCF/LEF family,
   2917..2934    -  protein_bind   attB2 (fragment): mutant version of attB; core recombination site for the Gateway® BP reaction BP Clonase™
   2943..2984    +  CDS            V5 tag: epitope tag from simian virus 5
   3009..3597    +  misc_feature   WPRE: woodchuck hepatitis virus posttranscriptional regulatory element
   3648..3667    +  misc_feature   cPPT/CTS (fragment): central polypurine tract and central termination sequence of HIV-1
   3669..3902    +  LTR            3' LTR (ΔU3): self-inactivating 3' long terminal repeat (LTR) from HIV-1
   3980..4101    +  polyA_signal   SV40 poly(A) signal: SV40 polyadenylation signal
   4141..4276    +  rep_origin     SV40 ori: SV40 origin of replication
   4297..4315    -  promoter       T7 promoter: promoter for bacteriophage T7 RNA polymerase
   4323..4478    +  CDS            lacZα (fragment): LacZα fragment of β-galactosidase; lacZ fragment
   4483..4911    +  rep_origin     f1 ori (sequence partly withheld): f1 bacteriophage origin of replication; arrow indicates direction of (+) strand synthesis
   4964..5068    +  promoter       AmpR promoter: bla
   5069..5929    +  CDS            AmpR: β-lactamase; bla; confers resistance to ampicillin, carbenicillin, and related antibiotics
   6100..6688    +  rep_origin     ori: high-copy-number ColE1/pMB1/pBR322/pUC origin of replication
   6871..6963    +  CDS            lacI (fragment): lac repressor; lacI; The lac repressor binds to the lac operator to inhibit transcription in E. coli. This inhibition can be relieved by adding lactose or isopropyl-β-D-thiogalactopyranoside (IPTG).
   6976..6997    +  protein_bind   CAP binding site: CAP binding activates transcription in the presence of cAMP. E. coli catabolite activator protein
   7012..7042    +  promoter       lac promoter: promoter for the E. coli lac operon
   7050..7066    +  protein_bind   lac operator: The lac repressor binds to the lac operator to inhibit transcription in E. coli. This inhibition can be relieved by adding lactose or isopropyl-β-D-thiogalactopyranoside (IPTG). lac repressor encoded by lacI
   7111..7129    +  promoter       T3 promoter: promoter for bacteriophage T3 RNA polymerase
   7157..7383    +  promoter       RSV promoter: Rous sarcoma virus enhancer/promoter
   7384..7564    +  LTR            5' LTR (truncated): truncated 5' long terminal repeat (LTR) from HIV-1
   7611..7736    +  misc_feature   HIV-1 Ψ: packaging signal of human immunodeficiency virus type 1
   7720..8083    +  CDS            HIV-1 gag (fragment): gag protein from human immunodeficiency virus 1; gag
   8229..8462    +  misc_feature   RRE: The Rev response element (RRE) of HIV-1 allows for Rev-dependent mRNA export from the nucleus to the cytoplasm.
   8839..8865    +  CDS            Rev (fragment): human immunodeficiency virus 1 (HIV-1) Rev protein; rev; enhances nuclear export of unspliced and incompletely spliced viral mRNAs
   8872..8895    +  promoter       SV40 promoter (fragment): SV40 early promoter
   8896..8967    +  promoter       SV40 promoter (fragment): SV40 enhancer and early promoter
   8991..9126    +  rep_origin     SV40 ori: SV40 origin of replication
   9172..9768    +  CDS            PuroR (fragment): puromycin N-acetyltransferase; pac from Streptomyces; confers resistance to puromycin
   9817..9934    +  misc_feature   cPPT/CTS: central polypurine tract and central termination sequence of HIV-1
>Addgene plasmid #64612 | beta-catenin (S33A, S37A, T41A, S45A)-pcw107 | addgene full sequence | sequence record 391179 | Addgene NGS Result
TTGCGCCTTTTCCAAGGCAGCCCTGGGTTTGCGCAGGGACGCGGCTGCTCTGGGCGTGGTTCCGGGAAAC
GCAGCGGCGCCGACCCTGGGTCTCGCACATTCTTCACGTCCGTTCGCAGCGTCACCCGGATCTTCGCCGC
TACCCTTGTGGGCCCCCCGGCGACGCTTCCTGCTCCGCCCCTAAGTCGGGAAGGTTCCTTGCGGTTCGCG
GCGTGCCGGACGTGACAAACGGAAGCCGCACGTCTCACTAGTACCCTCGCAGACGGACAGCGCCAGGGAG
CAATGGCAGCGCGCCGACCGCGATGGGCTGTGGCCAATAGCGGCTGCTCAGCAGGGCGCGCCGAGAGCAG
CGGCCGGGAAGGGGCGGTGCGGGAGGCGGGGTGTGGGGCGGTAGTGTGGGCCCTGTTCCTGCCCGCGCGG
TGTTCCGCATTCTGCAAGCCTCCGGAGCGCACGTCGGCAGTCGGCTCCCTCGTTGACCGAATCACCGACC
TCTCTCCCCAGGGGCTAGCATCGATGGATCAACAAGTTTGTACAAAAAAGTTGGCAAATGCGGCGGCGGC
ACCATGGCTACTCAAGCTGACCTGATGGAGTTGGACATGGCCATGGAGCCGGACAGAAAAGCTGCTGTCA
GCCACTGGCAGCAGCAGTCTTACTTGGATGCTGGAATCCATGCTGGTGCCACCGCCACAGCTCCTGCCCT
GAGTGGCAAGGGCAACCCTGAGGAAGAAGATGTTGACACCTCCCAAGTCCTTTATGAATGGGAGCAAGGC
TTTTCCCAGTCCTTCACGCAAGAGCAAGTAGCTGATATTGACGGGCAGTATGCAATGACTAGGGCTCAGA
GGGTCCGAGCTGCCATGTTCCCTGAGACGCTAGATGAGGGCATGCAGATCCCATCCACGCAGTTTGACGC
TGCTCATCCCACTAATGTCCAGCGCTTGGCTGAACCATCACAGATGTTGAAA
[1614 nt withheld, positions 963-2576]
AAGCGGCTTTCAGTCGAGCTGACCAGTTCCCTCTTCAGGACAGAGCCAATGGCTTGGAATGAGACTGCAG
ATCTTGGACTGGACATTGGTGCCCAGGGAGAAGCCCTTGGATATCGCCAGGATGATCCCAGCTACCGTTC
TTTTCACTCTGGTGGATACGGCCAGGATGCCTTGGGGATGGACCCTATGATGGAGCATGAGATGGGTGGC
CACCACCCTGGTGCTGACTATCCAGTTGATGGGCTGCCTGATCTGGGACACGCCCAGGACCTCATGGATG
GGCTGCCCCCAGGTGATAGCAATCAGCTGGCCTGGTTTGATACTGACCTGTAATTGCCAACTTTCTTGTA
CAAAGTGGTTACCGGTGGTAAGCCTATCCCTAACCCTCTCCTCGGTCTCGATTCTACGTAGTAATGACCG
CGTTAAGTCGACAATCAACCTCTGGATTACAAAATTTGTGAAAGATTGACTGGTATTCTTAACTATGTTG
CTCCTTTTACGCTATGTGGATACGCTGCTTTAATGCCTTTGTATCATGCTATTGCTTCCCGTATGGCTTT
CATTTTCTCCTCCTTGTATAAATCCTGGTTGCTGTCTCTTTATGAGGAGTTGTGGCCCGTTGTCAGGCAA
CGTGGCGTGGTGTGCACTGTGTTTGCTGACGCAACCCCCACTGGTTGGGGCATTGCCACCACCTGTCAGC
TCCTTTCCGGGACTTTCGCTTTCCCCCTCCCTATTGCCACGGCGGAACTCATCGCCGCCTGCCTTGCCCG
CTGCTGGACAGGGGCTCGGCTGTTGGGCACTGACAATTCCGTGGTGTTGTCGGGGAAATCATCGTCCTTT
CCTTGGCTGCTCGCCTGTGTTGCCACCTGGATTCTGCGCGGGACGTCCTTCTGCTACGTCCCTTCGGCCC
TCAATCCAGCGGACCTTCCTTCCCGCGGCCTGCTGCCGGCTCTGCGGCCTCTTCCGCGTCTTCGCCTTCG
CCCTCAGACGAGTCGGATCTCCCTTTGGGCCGCCTCCCCGCGTCGACTTTAAGACCAATGACTTACAAGG
CAGCTGTAGATCTTAGCCACTTTTTAAAAGAAAAGGGGGGACTGGAAGGGCTAATTCACTCCCAACGAAG
ACAAGATCTGCTTTTTGCTTGTACTGGGTCTCTCTGGTTAGACCAGATCTGAGCCTGGGAGCTCTCTGGC
TAACTAGGGAACCCACTGCTTAAGCCTCAATAAAGCTTGCCTTGAGTGCTTCAAGTAGTGTGTGCCCGTC
TGTTGTGTGACTCTGGTAACTAGAGATCCCTCAGACCCTTTTAGTCAGTGTGGAAAATCTCTAGCAGTAC
GTATAGTAGTTCATGTCATCTTATTATTCAGTATTTATAACTTGCAAAGAAATGAATATCAGAGAGTGAG
AGGAACTTGTTTATTGCAGCTTATAATGGTTACAAATAAAGCAATAGCATCACAAATTTCACAAATAAAG
CATTTTTTTCACTGCATTCTAGTTGTGGTTTGTCCAAACTCATCAATGTATCTTATCATGTCTGGCTCTA
GCTATCCCGCCCCTAACTCCGCCCATCCCGCCCCTAACTCCGCCCAGTTCCGCCCATTCTCCGCCCCATG
GCTGACTAATTTTTTTTATTTATGCAGAGGCCGAGGCCGCCTCGGCCTCTGAGCTATTCCAGAAGTAGTG
AGGAGGCTTTTTTGGAGGCCTAGGGACGTACCCAATTCGCCCTATAGTGAGTCGTATTACGCGCGCTCAC
TGGCCGTCGTTTTACAACGTCGTGACTGGGAAAACCCTGGCGTTACCCAACTTAATCGCCTTGCAGCACA
TCCCCCTTTCGCCAGCTGGCGTAATAGCGAAGAGGCCCGCACCGATCGCCCTTCCCAACAGTTGCGCAGC
CTGAATGGCGAATGGG
[124 nt withheld, positions 4483-4606]
C
[91 nt withheld, positions 4608-4698]
A
[49 nt withheld, positions 4700-4748]
CCTTTGACGTTGGAGTCCACGTTCTTT
[37 nt withheld, positions 4776-4812]
ACCCTATCTCGGTCTATTCTTTTGATTTATAAGGGATTTTGCCGATTTCGGCCTATTGGTTAAAAAATGA
GCTGATTTAACAAAAATTTAACGCGAATTTTAACAAAATATTAACGCTTACAATTTAGGTGGCACTTTTC
GGGGAAATGTGCGCGGAACCCCTATTTGTTTATTTTTCTAAATACATTCAAATATGTATCCGCTCATGAG
ACAATAACCCTGATAAATGCTTCAATAATATTGAAAAAGGAAGAGTATGAGTATTCAACATTTCCGTGTC
GCCCTTATTCCCTTTTTTGCGGCATTTTGCCTTCCTGTTTTTGCTCACCCAGAAACGCTGGTGAAAGTAA
AAGATGCTGAAGATCAGTTGGGTGCACGAGTGGGTTACATCGAACTGGATCTCAACAGCGGTAAGATCCT
TGAGAGTTTTCGCCCCGAAGAACGTTTTCCAATGATGAGCACTTTTAAAGTTCTGCTATGTGGCGCGGTA
TTATCCCGTATTGACGCCGGGCAAGAGCAACTCGGTCGCCGCATACACTATTCTCAGAATGACTTGGTTG
AGTACTCACCAGTCACAGAAAAGCATCTTACGGATGGCATGACAGTAAGAGAATTATGCAGTGCTGCCAT
AACCATGAGTGATAACACTGCGGCCAACTTACTTCTGACAACGATCGGAGGACCGAAGGAGCTAACCGCT
TTTTTGCACAACATGGGGGATCATGTAACTCGCCTTGATCGTTGGGAACCGGAGCTGAATGAAGCCATAC
CAAACGACGAGCGTGACACCACGATGCCTGTAGCAATGGCAACAACGTTGCGCAAACTATTAACTGGCGA
ACTACTTACTCTAGCTTCCCGGCAACAATTAATAGACTGGATGGAGGCGGATAAAGTTGCAGGACCACTT
CTGCGCTCGGCCCTTCCGGCTGGCTGGTTTATTGCTGATAAATCTGGAGCCGGTGAGCGTGGGTCTCGCG
GTATCATTGCAGCACTGGGGCCAGATGGTAAGCCCTCCCGTATCGTAGTTATCTACACGACGGGGAGTCA
GGCAACTATGGATGAACGAAATAGACAGATCGCTGAGATAGGTGCCTCACTGATTAAGCATTGGTAACTG
TCAGACCAAGTTTACTCATATATACTTTAGATTGATTTAAAACTTCATTTTTAATTTAAAAGGATCTAGG
TGAAGATCCTTTTTGATAATCTCATGACCAAAATCCCTTAACGTGAGTTTTCGTTCCACTGAGCGTCAGA
CCCCGTAGAAAAGATCAAAGGATCTTCTTGAGATCCTTTTTTTCTGCGCGTAATCTGCTGCTTGCAAACA
AAAAAACCACCGCTACCAGCGGTGGTTTGTTTGCCGGATCAAGAGCTACCAACTCTTTTTCCGAAGGTAA
CTGGCTTCAGCAGAGCGCAGATACCAAATACTGTTCTTCTAGTGTAGCCGTAGTTAGGCCACCACTTCAA
GAACTCTGTAGCACCGCCTACATACCTCGCTCTGCTAATCCTGTTACCAGTGGCTGCTGCCAGTGGCGAT
AAGTCGTGTCTTACCGGGTTGGACTCAAGACGATAGTTACCGGATAAGGCGCAGCGGTCGGGCTGAACGG
GGGGTTCGTGCACACAGCCCAGCTTGGAGCGAACGACCTACACCGAACTGAGATACCTACAGCGTGAGCT
ATGAGAAAGCGCCACGCTTCCCGAAGGGAGAAAGGCGGACAGGTATCCGGTAAGCGGCAGGGTCGGAACA
GGAGAGCGCACGAGGGAGCTTCCAGGGGGAAACGCCTGGTATCTTTATAGTCCTGTCGGGTTTCGCCACC
TCTGACTTGAGCGTCGATTTTTGTGATGCTCGTCAGGGGGGCGGAGCCTATGGAAAAACGCCAGCAACGC
GGCCTTTTTACGGTTCCTGGCCTTTTGCTGGCCTTTTGCTCACATGTTCTTTCCTGCGTTATCCCCTGAT
TCTGTGGATAACCGTATTACCGCCTTTGAGTGAGCTGATACCGCTCGCCGCAGCCGAACGACCGAGCGCA
GCGAGTCAGTGAGCGAGGAAGCGGAAGAGCGCCCAATACGCAAACCGCCTCTCCCCGCGCGTTGGCCGAT
TCATTAATGCAGCTGGCACGACAGGTTTCCCGACTGGAAAGCGGGCAGTGAGCGCAACGCAATTAATGTG
AGTTAGCTCACTCATTAGGCACCCCAGGCTTTACACTTTATGCTTCCGGCTCGTATGTTGTGTGGAATTG
TGAGCGGATAACAATTTCACACAGGAAACAGCTATGACCATGATTACGCCAAGCGCGCAATTAACCCTCA
CTAAAGGGAACAAAAGCTGGAGCTGCAAGCTTAATGTAGTCTTATGCAATACTCTTGTAGTCTTGCAACA
TGGTAACGATGAGTTAGCAACATGCCTTACAAGGAGAGAAAAAGCACCGTGCATGCCGATTGGTGGAAGT
AAGGTGGTACGATCGTGCCTTATTAGGAAGGCAACAGACGGGTCTGACATGGATTGGACGAACCACTGAA
TTGCCGCATTGCAGAGATATTGTATTTAAGTGCCTAGCTCGATACATAAACGGGTCTCTCTGGTTAGACC
AGATCTGAGCCTGGGAGCTCTCTGGCTAACTAGGGAACCCACTGCTTAAGCCTCAATAAAGCTTGCCTTG
AGTGCTTCAAGTAGTGTGTGCCCGTCTGTTGTGTGACTCTGGTAACTAGAGATCCCTCAGACCCTTTTAG
TCAGTGTGGAAAATCTCTAGCAGTGGCGCCCGAACAGGGACTTGAAAGCGAAAGGGAAACCAGAGGAGCT
CTCTCGACGCAGGACTCGGCTTGCTGAAGCGCGCACGGCAAGAGGCGAGGGGCGGCGACTGGTGAGTACG
CCAAAAATTTTGACTAGCGGAGGCTAGAAGGAGAGAGATGGGTGCGAGAGCGTCAGTATTAAGCGGGGGA
GAATTAGATCGCGATGGGAAAAAATTCGGTTAAGGCCAGGGGGAAAGAAAAAATATAAATTAAAACATAT
AGTATGGGCAAGCAGGGAGCTAGAACGATTCGCAGTTAATCCTGGCCTGTTAGAAACATCAGAAGGCTGT
AGACAAATACTGGGACAGCTACAACCATCCCTTCAGACAGGATCAGAAGAACTTAGATCATTATATAATA
CAGTAGCAACCCTCTATTGTGTGCATCAAAGGATAGAGATAAAAGACACCAAGGAAGCTTTAGACAAGAT
AGAGGAAGAGCAAAACAAAAGTAAGACCACCGCACAGCAAGCGGCCGCTGATCTTCAGACCTGGAGGAGG
AGATATGAGGGACAATTGGAGAAGTGAATTATATAAATATAAAGTAGTAAAAATTGAACCATTAGGAGTA
GCACCCACCAAGGCAAAGAGAAGAGTGGTGCAGAGAGAAAAAAGAGCAGTGGGAATAGGAGCTTTGTTCC
TTGGGTTCTTGGGAGCAGCAGGAAGCACTATGGGCGCAGCGTCAATGACGCTGACGGTACAGGCCAGACA
ATTATTGTCTGGTATAGTGCAGCAGCAGAACAATTTGCTGAGGGCTATTGAGGCGCAACAGCATCTGTTG
CAACTCACAGTCTGGGGCATCAAGCAGCTCCAGGCAAGAATCCTGGCTGTGGAAAGATACCTAAAGGATC
AACAGCTCCTGGGGATTTGGGGTTGCTCTGGAAAACTCATTTGCACCACTGCTGTGCCTTGGAATGCTAG
TTGGAGTAATAAATCTCTGGAACAGATTTGGAATCACACGACCTGGATGGAGTGGGACAGAGAAATTAAC
AATTACACAAGCTTAATACACTCCTTAATTGAAGAATCGCAAAACCAGCAAGAAAAGAATGAACAAGAAT
TATTGGAATTAGATAAATGGGCAAGTTTGTGGAATTGGTTTAACATAACAAATTGGCTGTGGTATATAAA
ATTATTCATAATGATAGTAGGAGGCTTGGTAGGTTTAAGAATAGTTTTTGCTGTACTTTCTATAGTGAAT
AGAGTTAGGCAGGGATATTCACCATTATCGTTTCAGACCCACCTCCCAACCCCGAGGGGACCCATGCATT
GCATCTCAATTAGTCAGCAACCAGGTGTGGAAAGTCCCCAGGCTCCCCAGCAGGCAGAAGTATGCAAAGC
ATGCGTCTCAATTAGTCAGCAACCATAGTCCCGCCCCTAACTCCGCCCATCCCGCCCCTAACTCCGCCCA
GTTCCGCCCATTCTCCGCCCCATGGCTGACTAATTTTTTTTATTTATGCAGAGGCCGAGGCCGCCTCGGC
CTCTGAGCTATTCCAGAAGTAGTGAGGAGGCTTTTTTGGAGGCCTAGGCTTTTGCAAAAAGCTTTCTAGA
GGTACCACCGGAGCTTACCATGACCGAGTACAAGCCCACGGTGCGCCTCGCCACCCGCGACGACGTCCCC
AGGGCCGTACGCACCCTCGCCGCCGCGTTCGCCGACTACCCCGCCACGCGCCACACCGTCGATCCGGACC
GCCACATCGAGCGGGTCACCGAGCTGCAAGAACTCTTCCTCACGCGCGTCGGGCTCGACATCGGCAAGGT
GTGGGTCGCGGACGACGGCGCCGCCGTGGCGGTCTGGACCACGCCGGAGAGCGTCGAAGCGGGGGCGGTG
TTCGCCGAGATCGGCCCGCGCATGGCCGAGTTGAGCGGTTCCCGGCTGGCCGCGCAGCAACAGATGGAAG
GCCTCCTGGCGCCGCACCGGCCCAAGGAGCCCGCGTGGTTCCTGGCCACCGTCGGCGTCTCGCCCGACCA
CCAGGGCAAGGGTCTGGGCAGCGCCGTCGTGCTCCCCGGAGTGGAGGCGGCCGAGCGCGCCGGGGTGCCC
GCCTTCCTGGAGACCTCCGCGCCCCGCAACCTCCCCTTCTACGAGCGGCTCGGCTTCACCGTCACCGCCG
ACGTCGAGGTGCCCGAAGGACCGCGCACCTGGTGCATGACCCGCAAGCCCGGTGCCAGTTAACGAATTCT
AGATCTTGAGACAAATGGCAGTATTCATCCACAATTTTAAAAGAAAAGGGGGGATTGGGGGGTACAGTGC
AGGGGAAAGAATAGTAGACATAATAGCAACAGACATACAAACTAAAGAATTACAAAAACAAATTACAAAA
ATTCAAAATTTTCGGGTTTATTACAGGGACAGCAGAGATCCACTTTGGCGCCGGCTCGAGGCCTGCAGG
