>Addgene plasmid #64612 | beta-catenin (S33A, S37A, T41A, S45A)-pcw107 | depositor partial sequence | sequence record 108681 | Depositor Insert Sequence
ATGGCTACTCAAGCTGACCTGATGGAGTTGGACATGGCCATGGAGCCGGACAGAAAAGCTGCTGTCAGCC
ACTGGCAGCAGCAGTCTTACTTGGATGCTGGAATCCATGCTGGTGCCACCGCCACAGCTCCTGCCCTGAG
TGGCAAGGGCAACCCTGAGGAAGAAGATGTTGACACCTCCCAAGTCCTTTATGAATGGGAGCAAGGCTTT
TCCCAGTCCTTCACGCAAGAGCAAGTAGCTGATATTGACGGGCAGTATGCAATGACTAGGGCTCAGAGGG
TCCGAGCTGCCATGTTCCCTGAGACGCTAGATGAGGGCATGCAGATCCCATCCACGCAGTTTGACGCTGC
TCATCCCACTAATGTCCAGCGCTTGGCTGAACCATCACAGATGTTGAAA
[1614 nt withheld, positions 400-2013]
AAGCGGCTTTCAGTCGAGCTGACCAGTTCCCTCTTCAGGACAGAGCCAATGGCTTGGAATGAGACTGCAG
ATCTTGGACTGGACATTGGTGCCCAGGGAGAAGCCCTTGGATATCGCCAGGATGATCCCAGCTACCGTTC
TTTTCACTCTGGTGGATACGGCCAGGATGCCTTGGGGATGGACCCTATGATGGAGCATGAGATGGGTGGC
CACCACCCTGGTGCTGACTATCCAGTTGATGGGCTGCCTGATCTGGGACACGCCCAGGACCTCATGGATG
GGCTGCCCCCAGGTGATAGCAATCAGCTGGCCTGGTTTGATACTGACCTGTAA
