>Addgene plasmid #64612 | beta-catenin (S33A, S37A, T41A, S45A)-pcw107 | addgene partial sequence | sequence record 110664 | hPGK-F 5'-GTGTTCCGCATTCTGCAAG-3'
TCACCGACCTCTCTCCCCAGGGGCTAGCATCGATGGATCAACAAGTTTGTACAAAAAAGTTGGCAAATGC
GGCGGCGGCACCATGGCTACTCAAGCTGACCTGATGGAGTTGGACATGGCCATGGAGCCGGACAGAAAAG
CTGCTGTCAGCCACTGGCAGCAGCAGTCTTACTTGGATGCTGGAATCCATGCTGGTGCCACCGCCACAGC
TCCTGCCCTGAGTGGCAAGGGCAACCCTGAGGAAGAAGATGTTGACACCTCCCAAGTCCTTTATGAATGG
GAGCAAGGCTTTTCCCAGTCCTTCACGCAAGAGCAAGTAGCTGATATTGACGGGCAGTATGCAATGACTA
GGGCTCAGAGGGTCCGAGCTGCCATGTTCCCTGAGACGCTAGATGAGGGCATGCAGATCCCATCCACGCA
GTTTGACGCTGCTCATCCCACTAATGTCCAGCGCTTGGCTGAACCATCACAGATGTTGAAA
[287 nt withheld, positions 482-768]
