>Addgene plasmid #64612 | beta-catenin (S33A, S37A, T41A, S45A)-pcw107 | addgene partial sequence | sequence record 111733 | WPRE-R 5'-CATAGCGTAAAAGGAGCAACA-3'
GTAATCCAGAGGTTGATTGTCGACTTAACGCGGTCATTACTACGTAGAATCGAGACCGAGGAGAGGGTTA
GGGATAGGCTTACCACCGGTAACCACTTTGTACAAGAAAGTTGGCAATTACAGGTCAGTATCAAACCAGG
CCAGCTGATTGCTATCACCTGGGGGCAGCCCATCCATGAGGTCCTGGGCGTGTCCCAGATCAGGCAGCCC
ATCAACTGGATAGTCAGCACCAGGGTGGTGGCCACCCATCTCATGCTCCATCATAGGGTCCATCCCCAAG
GCATCCTGGCCGTATCCACCAGAGTGAAAAGAACGGTAGCTGGGATCATCCTGGCGATATCCAAGGGCTT
CTCCCTGGGCACCAATGTCCAGTCCAAGATCTGCAGTCTCATTCCAAGCCATTGGCTCTGTCCTGAAGAG
GGAACTGGTCAGCTCGACTGAAAGCCGCTT
[195 nt withheld, positions 451-645]
